Addgene plasmid #12054: pAG71 BDNF 3'UTR mut
Depositing lab: David Bartel. Depositing organization: Whitehead Institute for Biomedical Research. Publication: The widespread impact of mammalian MicroRNAs on mRNA repression and evolution. Farh KK, Grimson A, Jan C, Lewis BP, Johnston WK, Lim LP, Burge CB, Bartel DP. Science. 2005 Dec 16. 310(5755):1817-21. 10.1126/science.1121158 PubMed 16308420.
Backbone
  Vector backbone: pIS2
  Backbone manufacturer: pIS2 derived from pRL-SV40 (Promega)
  Backbone size w/o insert (bp): 3700
  Vector type: Mammalian Expression, Luciferase
Growth in bacteria
  Bacterial resistance: Ampicillin, 100 μg/mL
  Growth temperature: 37°C
  Growth strain: DH5alpha
  Copy number: High Copy
Gene/Insert
  Gene/Insert name: BDNF 3'UTR mut (alt names: BDNF; brain-derived neurotrophic factor)
  Species: H. sapiens (human)
  Insert size (bp): 1141
  Mutation: Mutations in microRNA recognition sites (seed matches): 3751-3756 and 3921-3926 and 4853-4858.
  GenBank ID: NM_170735
  Entrez Gene: BDNF (a.k.a. ANON2, BULN2)
  Cloning method: Restriction Enzyme; 5′ cloning site SacI (not destroyed); 3′ cloning site XbaI (not destroyed)
  Sequencing primers: 5′ EBV rev primer (GTGGTTTGTCCAAACTCATC)
Terms and licenses: Academic/Nonprofit Terms; Industry Terms: Not Available to Industry
Depositor comments: BDNF 3'UTR mutant in renilla luciferase reporter plasmid.
How to cite: pAG71 BDNF 3'UTR mut was a gift from David Bartel (Addgene plasmid # 12054 ; http://n2t.net/addgene:12054 ; RRID:Addgene_12054)
