[The description below was written by a language model from this plasmid's Addgene catalogue record and pLannotate feature annotations shown in this document.]
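Description:
pAG71 BDNF 3'UTR mut is a mammalian Renilla luciferase reporter plasmid built on pIS2, a derivative of the commercial pRL-SV40 vector. It is propagated in E. coli as a high-copy plasmid through a ColE1/pUC-type origin, and it is selected with ampicillin via the β-lactamase gene and its native promoter. No mammalian selection marker is annotated, so the design suits transient transfection.

The reporter unit is driven by the SV40 enhancer and early promoter. This is followed by a chimeric β-globin/immunoglobulin intron that improves transcript processing, and by a T7 promoter that permits in vitro transcription. The Renilla luciferase (Rluc) coding sequence comes next. Downstream of Rluc, a roughly 1.1 kb fragment of the human BDNF (brain-derived neurotrophic factor) 3' untranslated region was inserted between SacI and XbaI sites, both of which are retained. The automated feature table does not annotate this insert, but it corresponds to the unannotated stretch between the end of Rluc and the SV40 polyadenylation signal, which lies across the numbering origin of the circular map. The short "large T antigen" hit beside the poly(A) signal is probably residual SV40 sequence rather than a functional gene.

In this version, three microRNA recognition sites (seed matches) within the UTR have been mutated. The record does not say which microRNAs these sites match. The plasmid therefore works as a site-disrupted control, presumably compared against a reporter carrying the unmutated BDNF 3'UTR. Loss of repression in the mutant would indicate that regulation depends on direct seed pairing. This fits the associated study of microRNA effects on mammalian mRNA repression and evolution.
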