Features (pLannotate 1.2.2; 9 found; start..end, strand, type, name):
     29..150     -  polyA_signal   SV40 poly(A) signal: SV40 polyadenylation signal
    173..241     -  CDS            large T antigen (fragment): large T antigen from SV40 (simian virus 40)
    283..387     +  promoter       AmpR promoter: bla
    388..1248    +  CDS            AmpR: β-lactamase; bla; confers resistance to ampicillin, carbenicillin, and related antibiotics
   1419..2007    +  rep_origin     ori: high-copy-number ColE1/pMB1/pBR322/pUC origin of replication
   2136..2493    +  promoter       SV40 promoter: SV40 enhancer and early promoter
   2563..2695    +  intron         chimeric intron: chimera between introns from human β-globin and immunoglobulin heavy chain genes
   2740..2758    +  promoter       T7 promoter: promoter for bacteriophage T7 RNA polymerase
   2768..3703    +  CDS            Rluc: luciferase from the anthozoan coelenterate Renilla reniformis (sea pansy)
>Addgene plasmid #12054 | pAG71 BDNF 3'UTR mut | depositor full sequence | sequence record 7199 | Author sequence
CTAGAGCGGCCGCTTCGAGCAGACATGATAAGATACATTGATGAGTTTGGACAAACCACAACTAGAATGC
AGTGAAAAAAATGCTTTATTTGTGAAATTTGTGATGCTATTGCTTTATTTGTAACCATTATAAGCTGCAA
TAAACAAGTTAACAACAACAATTGCATTCATTTTATGTTTCAGGTTCAGGGGGAGGTGTGGGAGGTTTTT
TAAAGCAAGTAAAACCTCTACAAATGTGGTAAAATCGATAAGGATCCAGGTGGCACTTTTCGGGGAAATG
TGCGCGGAACCCCTATTTGTTTATTTTTCTAAATACATTCAAATATGTATCCGCTCATGAGACAATAACC
CTGATAAATGCTTCAATAATATTGAAAAAGGAAGAGTATGAGTATTCAACATTTCCGTGTCGCCCTTATT
CCCTTTTTTGCGGCATTTTGCCTTCCTGTTTTTGCTCACCCAGAAACGCTGGTGAAAGTAAAAGATGCTG
AAGATCAGTTGGGTGCACGAGTGGGTTACATCGAACTGGATCTCAACAGCGGTAAGATCCTTGAGAGTTT
TCGCCCCGAAGAACGTTTTCCAATGATGAGCACTTTTAAAGTTCTGCTATGTGGCGCGGTATTATCCCGT
ATTGACGCCGGGCAAGAGCAACTCGGTCGCCGCATACACTATTCTCAGAATGACTTGGTTGAGTACTCAC
CAGTCACAGAAAAGCATCTTACGGATGGCATGACAGTAAGAGAATTATGCAGTGCTGCCATAACCATGAG
TGATAACACTGCGGCCAACTTACTTCTGACAACGATCGGAGGACCGAAGGAGCTAACCGCTTTTTTGCAC
AACATGGGGGATCATGTAACTCGCCTTGATCGTTGGGAACCGGAGCTGAATGAAGCCATACCAAACGACG
AGCGTGACACCACGATGCCTGTAGCAATGGCAACAACGTTGCGCAAACTATTAACTGGCGAACTACTTAC
TCTAGCTTCCCGGCAACAATTAATAGACTGGATGGAGGCGGATAAAGTTGCAGGACCACTTCTGCGCTCG
GCCCTTCCGGCTGGCTGGTTTATTGCTGATAAATCTGGAGCCGGTGAGCGTGGGTCTCGCGGTATCATTG
CAGCACTGGGGCCAGATGGTAAGCCCTCCCGTATCGTAGTTATCTACACGACGGGGAGTCAGGCAACTAT
GGATGAACGAAATAGACAGATCGCTGAGATAGGTGCCTCACTGATTAAGCATTGGTAACTGTCAGACCAA
GTTTACTCATATATACTTTAGATTGATTTAAAACTTCATTTTTAATTTAAAAGGATCTAGGTGAAGATCC
TTTTTGATAATCTCATGACCAAAATCCCTTAACGTGAGTTTTCGTTCCACTGAGCGTCAGACCCCGTAGA
AAAGATCAAAGGATCTTCTTGAGATCCTTTTTTTCTGCGCGTAATCTGCTGCTTGCAAACAAAAAAACCA
CCGCTACCAGCGGTGGTTTGTTTGCCGGATCAAGAGCTACCAACTCTTTTTCCGAAGGTAACTGGCTTCA
GCAGAGCGCAGATACCAAATACTGTTCTTCTAGTGTAGCCGTAGTTAGGCCACCACTTCAAGAACTCTGT
AGCACCGCCTACATACCTCGCTCTGCTAATCCTGTTACCAGTGGCTGCTGCCAGTGGCGATAAGTCGTGT
CTTACCGGGTTGGACTCAAGACGATAGTTACCGGATAAGGCGCAGCGGTCGGGCTGAACGGGGGGTTCGT
GCACACAGCCCAGCTTGGAGCGAACGACCTACACCGAACTGAGATACCTACAGCGTGAGCTATGAGAAAG
CGCCACGCTTCCCGAAGGGAGAAAGGCGGACAGGTATCCGGTAAGCGGCAGGGTCGGAACAGGAGAGCGC
ACGAGGGAGCTTCCAGGGGGAAACGCCTGGTATCTTTATAGTCCTGTCGGGTTTCGCCACCTCTGACTTG
AGCGTCGATTTTTGTGATGCTCGTCAGGGGGGCGGAGCCTATGGAAAAACGCCAGCAACGCGGCCTTTTT
ACGGTTCCTGGCCTTTTGCTGGCCTTTTGCTCACATGGCTCGACAGATCTGCGCAGCACCATGGCCTGAA
ATAACCTCTGAAAGAGGAACTTGGTTAGGTACCTTCTGAGGCGGAAAGAACCAGCTGTGGAATGTGTGTC
AGTTAGGGTGTGGAAAGTCCCCAGGCTCCCCAGCAGGCAGAAGTATGCAAAGCATGCATCTCAATTAGTC
AGCAACCAGGTGTGGAAAGTCCCCAGGCTCCCCAGCAGGCAGAAGTATGCAAAGCATGCATCTCAATTAG
TCAGCAACCATAGTCCCGCCCCTAACTCCGCCCATCCCGCCCCTAACTCCGCCCAGTTCCGCCCATTCTC
CGCCCCATGGCTGACTAATTTTTTTTATTTATGCAGAGGCCGAGGCCGCCTCGGCCTCTGAGCTATTCCA
GAAGTAGTGAGGAGGCTTTTTTGGAGGCCTAGGCTTTTGCAAAAAGCTTGATTCTTCTGACACAACAGTC
TCGAACTTAAGCTGCAGAAGTTGGTCGTGAGGCACTGGGCAGGTAAGTATCAAGGTTACAAGACAGGTTT
AAGGAGACCAATAGAAACTGGGCTTGTCGAGACAGAGAAGACTCTTGCGTTTCTGATAGGCACCTATTGG
TCTTACTGACATCCACTTTGCCTTTCTCTCCACAGGTGTCCACTCCCAGTTCAATTACAGCTCTTAAGGC
TAGAGTACTTAATACGACTCACTATAGGCTAGCCACCATGACTTCGAAAGTTTATGATCCAGAACAAAGG
AAACGGATGATAACTGGTCCGCAGTGGTGGGCCAGATGTAAACAAATGAATGTTCTTGATTCATTTATTA
ATTATTATGATTCAGAAAAACATGCAGAAAATGCTGTTATTTTTTTACATGGTAACGCGGCCTCTTCTTA
TTTATGGCGACATGTTGTGCCACATATTGAGCCAGTAGCGCGGTGTATTATACCAGACCTTATTGGTATG
GGCAAATCAGGCAAATCTGGTAATGGTTCTTATAGGTTACTTGATCATTACAAATATCTTACTGCATGGT
TTGAACTTCTTAATTTACCAAAGAAGATCATTTTTGTCGGCCATGATTGGGGTGCTTGTTTGGCATTTCA
TTATAGCTATGAGCATCAAGATAAGATCAAAGCAATAGTTCACGCTGAAAGTGTAGTAGATGTGATTGAA
TCATGGGATGAATGGCCTGATATTGAAGAAGATATTGCGTTGATCAAATCTGAAGAAGGAGAAAAAATGG
TTTTGGAGAATAACTTCTTCGTGGAAACCATGTTGCCATCAAAAATCATGAGAAAGTTAGAACCAGAAGA
ATTTGCAGCATATCTTGAACCATTCAAAGAGAAAGGTGAAGTTCGTCGTCCAACATTATCATGGCCTCGT
GAAATCCCGTTAGTAAAAGGTGGTAAACCTGACGTTGTACAAATTGTTAGGAATTATAATGCTTATCTAC
GTGCAAGTGATGATTTACCAAAAATGTTTATTGAATCGGACCCAGGATTCTTTTCCAATGCTATTGTTGA
AGGTGCCAAGAAGTTTCCTAATACTGAATTTGTCAAAGTAAAAGGTCTTCATTTTTCGCAAGAAGATGCA
CCTGATGAAATGGGAAAATATATCAAATCGTTCGTTGAGCGAGTTCTCAAAAATGAACAATAATTCTAGG
AGCTCCAGTCATTTGCGCACAACTTAAAAAGTCTGCATTAGAATGCTTGATAATGTTGTGGTTTGTTGCC
GTTGCCAAGAACTGAAAACATAAAAAGTTAAAAAAAATAATAAATTGCATGCTGCTTTAATTGTGAATTG
ATAATAAACTGTCCTCTTTCAGAAAACAGAAAAAAAACACACACACACACAACAAAAATTTGAACCAAAA
CATTCCGTTTACATTTTAGACAGTAAGTATCTTCGTTCTTGTTAGTACTATATCTGTTTTACTGCTTTTA
ACTTCTGATAGCGTTGGAATTAAAACAATGTCAAGGTGCTGTTGTCATTGCTTTACTGGCTTAGGGGATG
GGGGATGGGGGGTATATTTTTGTTTGTTTTGTGTTTTTTTTTCGTTTGTTTGTTTTGTTTTTTAGTTCCC
ACAGGGAGTAGAGATGGGGAAAGAATTCCTACAATATATATTCTGGCTGATAAAAGATACATTTGTATGT
TGTGAAGATGTTTGCAATATCGATCAGATGACTAGAAAGTGAATAAAAATTAAGGCAACTGAACAAAAAA
ATGCTCACACTCCACATCCCGTGATGCACCTCCCAGGCCCCGCTCATTCTTTGGGCGTTGGTCAGAGTAA
GCTGCTTTTGACGGAAGGACCTATGTTTGCTCAGAACACATTCTTTCCCCCCCTCCCCCTCTGGTCTCCT
CTTTGTTTTGTTTTAAGGAAGAAAAATCAGTTGCGCGTTCTGAAATATTTTACCACTGCTGTGAACAAGT
GAACACATTGTGTCACATCATGACACTCGTATAAGCATGGAGAACAGTGATTTTTTTTTAGAACAGAAAA
CAACAAAAAATAACCCCAAAATGAAGATTATTTTTTATGAGGAGTGAACATTTGGGTAAATCATGGCTAA
GCTTAAAAAAAACTCATGGTGAGGCTTAACAATGTCTTGTAAGCAAAAGGTAGAGCCCTGTATCAACCCA
GAAACACCTAGATCAGAACAGGAATCCACATTGCCAGTGACATGAGACTGAACAGCCAAATGGAGGCTAT
GTGGAGTTGGCATTGCATTTACCGGCAGTGCGGGAGGAATTTCTGAGTGGCCATCCCAAGGTCTAGGTGG
AGGTGGGGCATGGTATTTGAGAGAATGCAAAACGAT
