>Addgene plasmid #12054 | pAG71 BDNF 3'UTR mut | addgene partial sequence | sequence record 18647 | 12054 with EBV reverse
CGCTAGATCGTTTTGCATTCTCTCAAATACCATGCCCCACCTCCACCTAGACCTTGGGATGGCCACTCAG
AAATTCCTCCCGCACTGCCGGTAAATGCAATGCCAACTCCACATAGCCTCCATTTGGCTGTTCAGTCTCA
TGTCACTGGCAATGTGGATTCCTGTTCTGATCTAGGTGTTTCTGGGTTGATACAGGGCTCTACCTTTTGC
TTACAAGACATTGTTAAGCCTCACCATGAGTTTTTTTTAAGCTTAGCCATGATTTACCCAAATGTTCACT
CCTCATAAAAAATAATCTTCATTTTGGGGTTATTTTTTGTTGTTTTCTGTTCTAAAAAAAAATCACTGTT
CTCCATGCTTATACC
